>Addgene plasmid #145903 | pAc5.1B-lambdaN-HA-DmDCP1_1-127_A | depositor full sequence | sequence record 288348 | Full Sequence
CTTCAAGGAATTAATTCTATATTCTAAAAACACAAATGATACTTCTAAAAAAAATCATGAATGGCATCAA
CTCTGAATCAAATCTTTGCAGATGCACCTACTTCTCATTTCCACTGTCACATCATTTTTCCAGATCTCGC
TGCCTGTTATGTGGCCCACAAACCAAGACACGTTTTATGGCCATTAAAGCTGGCTGATCGTCGCCAAACA
CCAAATACATATCAATATGTACATTCGAGAAAGAAGCGATCAAAGAAGCGTCTTCGGGCGAGTAGGAGAA
TGCGGAGGAGAAGGAGAACGAGCTGATCTAGTATCTCTCCACAATCCAATGCCAACTGACCAACTGGCCA
TATTCGGAGCAATTTGAAGCCAATTTCCATCGCCTGGCGATCGCTCCATTCTTGGCTATATGTTTTTCAC
CGTTCCCGGGGCCATTTTCAAAGACTCGTCGGTAAGATAAGATTGTGTCACTCGCTGTCTCTCTTCATTT
GTCGAAGAATGCTGAGGAATTTCGCGATGACGTCGGCGAGTATTTTGAAGAATGAGAATAATTTGTATTT
ATACGAAAATCAGTTAGTGGAATTTTCTACAAAAACATGTTATCTATAGATAATTTTGTTGCAAAATATG
TTGACTATGACAAAGATTGTATGTATATACCTTTAATGTATTCTCATTTTCTTATGTATTTATAATGGCA
ATGATGATACTGATGATATTTTAAGATGATGCCAGACCACAGGCTGATTTCTGCGTCTTTTGCCGAACGC
AGTGCATGTGCGGTTGTTGTTTTTTGGAATAGTTTCAATTTTCGGACTGTCCGCTTTGATTTCAGTTTCT
TGGCTTATTCAAAAAGCAAAGTAAAGCCAAAAAAGCGAGATGGCAATACCAAATGCGGCAAAACGGTAGT
GGAAGGAAAGGGGTGCGGGGCAGCGGAAGGAAGGGTGGGGCGGGGCGTGGCGGGGTCTGTGGCTGGGCGC
GACGTCACCGACGTTGGAGCCACTCCTTTGACCATGTGTGCGTGTGTGTATTATTCGTGTCTCGCCACTC
GCCGGTTGTTTTTTTCTTTTTATCTCGCTCTCTCTAGCGCCATCTCGTACGCATGCTCAACGCACCGCAT
GTTGCCGTGTCCTTTATGCGTCATTTTGGCTCGAAATAGGCAATTATTTAAACAAAGATTAGTCAACGAA
AACGCTAAAATAAATAAGTCTACAATATGGTTACTTATTGCCATGTGTGTGCAGCCAACGATAGCAACAA
AAGCAACAACACAGTGGCTTTCCCTCTTTCACTTTTTGTTTGCAAGCGCGTGCGAGCAAGACGGCACGAC
CGGCAAACGCAATTACGCTGACAAAGAGCAGACGAAGTTTTGGCCGAAAAACATCAAGGCGCCTGATACG
AATGCATTTGCAATAACAATTGCGATATTTAATATTGTTTATGAAGCTGTTTGACTTCAAAACACACAAA
AAAAAAAATAAAACAAATTATTTGAAAGAGAATTAGGAATCGGACAGCTTATCGTTACGGGCTAACAGCA
CACCGAGACGAAATAGCTTACCTGACGTCACAGCCTCTGGAAGAACTGCCGCCAAGCAGAGAGAGAGAGA
AAAAGAGGGAGAGCAGCTTAGACCGCATGTGCTTGTGTGTGAGGCGTCTCTCTCTTCGTCTCCTGTTTGC
GCAAACGCATAGACTGCACTGAGAAAATCGATTACCTATTTTTTATGAATGAATATTTGCACTATTACTA
TTCAAAACTATTAAGATAGCAATCACATTCAATAGCCAAATACTATACCACCTGAGCGATGCAACGAAAT
GATCAATTTGAGCAAAAATGCTGCATATTTAGGACGGCATCATTATAGAAATGCTTCTTGCTGTGTACTT
TTCTCTCGTCTGGCAGCTGTTTCGCCGTTATTGTTAAAACCGGCTTAAGTTAGGTGTGTTTTCTACGACT
AGTGATGCCCCTACTAGAAGATGTGTGTTGCACAAATGTCCCTGAATAACCAATTTGAAGTGCAGATAGC
AGTAAACGTAAGCTAATATGAATATTATTTAACTGTAATGTTTTAATATCGCTGGACATTACTAATAAAC
CCACTATAAACACATGTACATATGTATGTTTTGGCATACAATGAGTAGTTGGGGAAAAAATGTGTAAAAG
CACCGTGACCATCACAGCATAAAGATAACCAGCTGAAGTATCGAATATGAGTAACCCCCAAATTGAATCA
CATGCCGCAACTGATAGGACCCATGGAAGTACACTCTTCATGGCGATATACAAGACACACACAAGCACGA
ACACCCAGTTGCGGAGGAAATTCTCCGTAAATGAAAACCCAATCGGCGAACAATTCATACCCATATATGG
TAAAAGTTTTGAACGCGACTTGAGAGCGGAGAGCATTGCGGCTGATAAGGTTTTAGCGCTAAGCGGGCTT
TATAAAACGGGCTGCGGGACCAGTTTTCATATCACTACCGTTTGAGTTCTTGTGCTGTGTGGATACTCCT
CCCGACACAAAGCCGCTCCATCAGCCAGCAGTCGTCTAATCCAGAGACCCCGGATCGGGGTACCAACATG
GACGCACAAACACGACGACGTGAGCGTCGCGCTGAGAAACAAGCTCAATGGAAAGCTGCAAACGGTGGAT
CTCCTCCACATATGGCTTACCCATACGATGTTCCAGATTACGCTCCTCCAAGCTTGAATTCGATGGCCGA
CGAGAGCATCACGCGAATGAACCTGGCGGCCATCAAGAAGATCGACCCGTACGCCAAGGAGATCGTGGAT
TCGTCCTCGCACGTCGCCTTCTACACGTTCAACTCGTCGCAGAACGAGTGGGAAAAGACCGATGTGGAGG
GAGCCTTCTTCATATACCACCGCAACGCGGAGCCCTTTCACAGCATCTTCATCAACAACCGACTGAACAC
CACGTCCTTCGTGGAGCCCATCACCGGCAGCCTGGAGCTGCAGTCGCAGCCGCCGTTCCTGCTCTACCGC
AACGAGCGCTCGCGCATCCGCGGCTTCTGGTTCTACAACAGCGAGGAGTGCGACCGCATCAGCGGCTTGG
TGAACGGGCTGCTCAAGTCCAAGTAGCTCGAGTCTAGAGGGCCCGCGGTTCGAAGGTAAGCCTATCCCTA
ACCCTCTCCTCGGTCTCGATTCTACGCGTACCGGTCATCATCACCATCACCATTGAGTTTAAACCCGCTG
ATCAGCCTCGACTGTGCCTTCTAAGGCCTGAGCTCGCTGATCAGCCTCGATCGAGGATCCAGACATGATA
AGATACATTGATGAGTTTGGACAAACCACAACTAGAATGCAGTGAAAAAAATGCTTTATTTGTGAAATTT
GTGATGCTATTGCTTTATTTGTAACCATTATAAGCTGCAATAAACAAGTTAACAACAACAATTGCATTCA
TTTTATGTTTCAGGTTCAGGGGGAGGTGTGGGAGGTTTTTTAAAGCAAGTAAAACCTCTACAAATGTGGT
ATGGCTGATTATGATCAGTCGACCGATGCCCTTGAGAGCCTTCAACCCAGTCAGCTCCTTCCGGTGGGCG
CGGGGCATGACTATCGTCGCCGCACTTATGACTGTCTTCTTTATCATGCAACTCGTAGGACAGGTGCCGG
CAGCGCTCTGGGTCATTTTCGGCGAGGACCGCTTTCGCTGGAGCGCGACGATGATCGGCCTGTCGCTTGC
GGTATTCGGAATCTTGCACGCCCTCGCTCAAGCCTTCGTCACTGGTCCCGCCACCAAACGTTTCGGCGAG
AAGCAGGCCATTATCGCCGGCATGGCGGCCGACGCGCTGGGCTACGTCTTGCTGGCGTTCGCGACGCGAG
GCTGGATGGCCTTCCCCATTATGATTCTTCTCGCTTCCGGCGGCATCGGGATGCCCGCGTTGCAGGCCAT
GCTGTCCAGGCAGGTAGATGACGACCATCAGGGACAGCTTCAAGGATCGCTCGCGGCTCTTACCAGCCAG
CAAAAGGCCAGGAACCGTAAAAAGGCCGCGTTGCTGGCGTTTTTCCATAGGCTCCGCCCCCCTGACGAGC
ATCACAAAAATCGACGCTCAAGTCAGAGGTGGCGAAACCCGACAGGACTATAAAGATACCAGGCGTTTCC
CCCTGGAAGCTCCCTCGTGCGCTCTCCTGTTCCGACCCTGCCGCTTACCGGATACCTGTCCGCCTTTCTC
CCTTCGGGAAGCGTGGCGCTTTCTCAATGCTCACGCTGTAGGTATCTCAGTTCGGTGTAGGTCGTTCGCT
CCAAGCTGGGCTGTGTGCACGAACCCCCCGTTCAGCCCGACCGCTGCGCCTTATCCGGTAACTATCGTCT
TGAGTCCAACCCGGTAAGACACGACTTATCGCCACTGGCAGCAGCCACTGGTAACAGGATTAGCAGAGCG
AGGTATGTAGGCGGTGCTACAGAGTTCTTGAAGTGGTGGCCTAACTACGGCTACACTAGAAGGACAGTAT
TTGGTATCTGCGCTCTGCTGAAGCCAGTTACCTTCGGAAAAAGAGTTGGTAGCTCTTGATCCGGCAAACA
AACCACCGCTGGTAGCGGTGGTTTTTTTGTTTGCAAGCAGCAGATTACGCGCAGAAAAAAAGGATCTCAA
GAAGATCCTTTGATCTTTTCTACGGGGTCTGACGCTCAGTGGAACGAAAACTCACGTTAAGGGATTTTGG
TCATGAGATTATCAAAAAGGATCTTCACCTAGATCCTTTTAAATTAAAAATGAAGTTTTAAATCAATCTA
AAGTATATATGAGTAAACTTGGTCTGACAGTTACCAATGCTTAATCAGTGAGGCACCTATCTCAGCGATC
TGTCTATTTCGTTCATCCATAGTTGCCTGACTCCCCGTCGTGTAGATAACTACGATACGGGAGGGCTTAC
CATCTGGCCCCAGTGCTGCAATGATACCGCGAGACCCACGCTCACCGGCTCCAGATTTATCAGCAATAAA
CCAGCCAGCCGGAAGGGCCGAGCGCAGAAGTGGTCCTGCAACTTTATCCGCCTCCATCCAGTCTATTAAT
TGTTGCCGGGAAGCTAGAGTAAGTAGTTCGCCAGTTAATAGTTTGCGCAACGTTGTTGCCATTGCTGCAG
GCATCGTGGTGTCACGCTCGTCGTTTGGTATGGCTTCATTCAGCTCCGGTTCCCAACGATCAAGGCGAGT
TACATGATCCCCCATGTTGTGCAAAAAAGCGGTTAGCTCCTTCGGTCCTCCGATCGTTGTCAGAAGTAAG
TTGGCCGCAGTGTTATCACTCATGGTTATGGCAGCACTGCATAATTCTCTTACTGTCATGCCATCCGTAA
GATGCTTTTCTGTGACTGGTGAGTACTCAACCAAGTCATTCTGAGAATAGTGTATGCGGCGACCGAGTTG
CTCTTGCCCGGCGTCAACACGGGATAATACCGCGCCACATAGCAGAACTTTAAAAGTGCTCATCATTGGA
AAACGTTCTTCGGGGCGAAAACTCTCAAGGATCTTACCGCTGTTGAGATCCAGTTCGATGTAACCCACTC
GTGCACCCAACTGATCTTCAGCATCTTTTACTTTCACCAGCGTTTCTGGGTGAGCAAAAACAGGAAGGCA
AAATGCCGCAAAAAAGGGAATAAGGGCGACACGGAAATGTTGAATACTCATACTCTTCCTTTTTCAATAT
TATTGAAGCATTTATCAGGGTTATTGTCTCATGAGCGGATACATATTTGAATGTATTTAGAAAAATAAAC
AAATAGGGGTTCCGCGCACATTTCCCCGAAAAGTGCCACCTGACGTCTAAGAAACCATTATTATCATGAC
ATTAACCTATAAAAATAGGCGTATCACGAGGCCCTTTCGT
Features (pLannotate 1.2.2; 11 found; start..end, strand, type, name):
     56..2568    +  promoter       Ac5 promoter: Drosophila melanogaster actin 5C promoter
   2588..2653    +  CDS            N (fragment): REGN_LAMBD - Experimental evidence at protein level: Swiss-Prot protein existence level 1. Plays a role as a transcriptional antitermination factor that allows the virus to initiate its lytic phase. Activates expression of the delayed viral early genes by modifying host RNA polymerase (RNAP) into a form that is resistant to termination signals. This antitermination function requires the host NusA protein which serves to stabilize the interaction between antitermination protein N and host RNA polymerase. From Escherichia phage lambda (Bacteriophage lambda).
   2678..2704    +  CDS            3xHA (fragment): three tandem HA epitope tags
   2747..3100    +  CDS            Dcp1b (fragment): DCP1B_MOUSE - Experimental evidence at protein level: Swiss-Prot protein existence level 1. May play a role in the degradation of mRNAs, both in normal mRNA turnover and in nonsense-mediated mRNA decay. May remove the 7- methyl guanine cap structure from mRNA molecules, yielding a 5'- phosphorylated mRNA fragment and 7m-GDP (By similarity). From Mus musculus (Mouse).
   3135..3176    +  CDS            V5 tag: epitope tag from simian virus 5
   3276..3410    -  polyA_signal   SV40 poly(A) signal: SV40 polyadenylation signal
   3433..3517    -  CDS            large T antigen (fragment): large T antigen from SV40 (simian virus 40)
   3518..3988    +  CDS            TcR (fragment): tetracycline efflux protein; tet; confers resistance to tetracycline
   4032..4620    -  rep_origin     ori: high-copy-number ColE1/pMB1/pBR322/pUC origin of replication
   4791..5651    -  CDS            AmpR: β-lactamase; bla; confers resistance to ampicillin, carbenicillin, and related antibiotics
   5652..5756    -  promoter       AmpR promoter: bla
