[The description below was written by a language model from this plasmid's Addgene catalogue record and pLannotate feature annotations shown in this document.]
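Description:
pAc5.1B-lambdaN-HA-DmDCP1_1-127_A is a 5,850 nt insect-cell expression plasmid. The catalogue lists its backbone as unknown, but the name and features point to a pAc5.1-type vector. It is maintained in E. coli through a ColE1/pUC-family origin and selected with ampicillin via the β-lactamase gene and its bla promoter. The catalogue lists it as low copy even though the annotated origin is described as high-copy. Short fragments annotated as a tetracycline efflux gene and SV40 large T antigen appear to be non-functional backbone remnants.

Expression is driven by the constitutive Drosophila melanogaster actin 5C (Ac5) promoter, which is suited to Drosophila cultured cells. Downstream lies an open reading frame that begins with a short fragment of the bacteriophage lambda N protein, followed by an HA epitope (a 27 nt match, consistent with a single HA tag rather than three copies) and then residues 1–127 of D. melanogaster DCP1. The annotation tool labels this insert by homology to mouse Dcp1b, but the catalogue identifies it as the fly Dcp1 gene, which encodes a decapping factor involved in mRNA turnover. A V5 tag sequence from the vector follows the insert; the record does not show whether it is in frame or lies after a stop codon. An SV40 polyadenylation signal sits at the 3' end.

The lambda N peptide binds boxB RNA hairpins, so such fusions are typically used to tether a protein to a boxB-containing reporter mRNA, while the HA tag allows detection or immunoprecipitation. The associated publication concerns the DCP1–XRN1 interaction that links decapping to 5' exonucleolytic decay, but the record does not state this fragment's specific experimental role.
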