Addgene plasmid #145903: pAc5.1B-lambdaN-HA-DmDCP1_1-127_A
Purpose: Insect Expression of DmDCP1_1-127
Depositing lab: Elisa Izaurralde. Depositing organization: Max Planck Institute for Developmental Biology. Publication: A direct interaction between DCP1 and XRN1 couples mRNA decapping to 5' exonucleolytic degradation. Braun JE, Truffault V, Boland A, Huntzinger E, Chang CT, Haas G, Weichenrieder O, Coles M, Izaurralde E. Nat Struct Mol Biol. 2012 Dec;19(12):1324-31. doi: 10.1038/nsmb.2413. Epub 2012 Nov 11. PubMed 23142987.
Backbone
  Vector backbone: Unknown
  Vector type: Insect Expression
Growth in bacteria
  Bacterial resistance: Ampicillin, 100 μg/mL
  Growth temperature: 37°C
  Growth strain: DH5alpha
  Copy number: Low Copy
Gene/Insert
  Gene/Insert name: DmDCP1_1-127
  Species: D. melanogaster (fly)
  Entrez Gene: Dcp1 (a.k.a. anon-WO0118547.163, CG11183, Dcp-1, DCP1, Dcp1p, dDcp1, dDCP1, Dmel\CG11183)
  Cloning method: Unknown
Terms and licenses: Academic/Nonprofit Terms; Industry Terms: Not Available to Industry
Depositor comments: Plasmids from this collection were made available to the research community and donated after the lab closed. Please note that the sequence provided by the depositing laboratory may be theoretical/predicted or based on Sanger sequencing results. There may be discrepancies between sequencing results obtained by Addgene and the depositor sequence. If an Addgene verified sequence is not available, please contact before placing your order to request that our lab fully sequence the plasmid.
How to cite: pAc5.1B-lambdaN-HA-DmDCP1_1-127_A was a gift from Elisa Izaurralde (Addgene plasmid # 145903 ; http://n2t.net/addgene:145903 ; RRID:Addgene_145903)
